Addgene plasmid #193102: pFastBac1-RiSxph
Purpose: Protein expression in insect cells
Depositing lab: Dan Minor. Depositing organization: University of California, San Francisco (UCSF). Publication: Definition of a saxitoxin (STX) binding code enables discovery and characterization of the anuran saxiphilin family. Chen Z, Zakrzewska S, Hajare HS, Alvarez-Buylla A, Abderemane-Ali F, Bogan M, Ramirez D, O'Connell LA, Du Bois J, Minor DL Jr. Proc Natl Acad Sci U S A. 2022 Nov;119(44):e2210114119. doi: 10.1073/pnas.2210114119. Epub 2022 Oct 24. PubMed 36279441.
Backbone
  Vector backbone: pFastBac1
  Backbone manufacturer: Invitrogen
  Vector type: Insect Expression
Growth in bacteria
  Bacterial resistance: Ampicillin, 100 μg/mL
  Growth temperature: 37°C
  Growth strain: DH5alpha
  Copy number: High Copy
Gene/Insert
  Gene/Insert name: Ranitomeya imitator saxiphilin
  Species: Ranitomeya imitator
  GenBank ID: OP265193
  Promoter: polyhedrin
  Tag / fusion protein: 3C-eGFP-His10 (C terminal on insert)
  Cloning method: Gibson Cloning
  Sequencing primers: 5′ CGGGCGCGGATCCCGGTCCG; 3′ GCTCTTCGCCCTTAGACAC
Terms and licenses: Academic/Nonprofit Terms; Industry Terms: Not Available to Industry
How to cite: pFastBac1-RiSxph was a gift from Dan Minor (Addgene plasmid # 193102 ; http://n2t.net/addgene:193102 ; RRID:Addgene_193102)
