[The description below was written by a language model from this plasmid's Addgene catalogue record and pLannotate feature annotations shown in this document.]
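Description:
pFastBac1-RiSxph is a baculovirus donor (transfer) plasmid built on the Invitrogen pFastBac1 backbone for producing saxiphilin from the mimic poison frog Ranitomeya imitator in insect cells. In bacteria it is maintained as a high-copy plasmid through a ColE1/pUC-type origin and selected with ampicillin via the β-lactamase gene; an f1 phage origin is also present. The expression cassette lies, together with a gentamicin acetyltransferase gene driven by the Pc integron promoter, between the Tn7L and Tn7R ends of a mini-Tn7 element. In a Bac-to-Bac type workflow, this arrangement allows the cassette and gentamicin marker to be transposed into a baculovirus shuttle genome (bacmid) in E. coli, and the recombinant bacmid is then used to generate virus for infecting insect cells.

The payload is driven by the very late, strong polyhedrin promoter from Autographa californica nucleopolyhedrovirus and terminated by the SV40 polyadenylation signal. The saxiphilin open reading frame, inserted by Gibson cloning, was annotated automatically by homology to the American bullfrog saxiphilin, a protein that binds the neurotoxin saxitoxin specifically; the catalogue entry identifies the insert as the R. imitator orthologue. At its C terminus the protein carries a 3C protease cleavage site, a GFP and a ten-histidine tag. The catalogue calls the fluorescent protein eGFP, whereas the feature table labels it mEGFP; the 3C site and His tag are not annotated separately. This fusion typically allows expression to be followed by fluorescence, purification by metal affinity chromatography, and removal of the GFP-His module by 3C cleavage. The record states the purpose as protein expression in insect cells, in the context of work characterising the anuran saxiphilin family and its saxitoxin binding.
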