Features (pLannotate 1.2.2; 16 found; start..end, strand, type, name):
    156..247     +  promoter       polyhedrin promoter: polh from Autographa californica; promoter for the baculovirus polyhedrin gene
    382..3117    +  CDS            SAX_LITCT: Experimental evidence at protein level: Swiss-Prot protein existence level 1. Binds specifically to the neurotoxin saxitoxin. Its physiological role may be to transport or sequester an endogenous organic molecule other than Fe(3+). It may participate in a detoxification mechanism for neutralizing a microbial toxin. From Lithobates catesbeianus (American bullfrog) (Rana catesbeiana).
   3166..3879    +  CDS            mEGFP: mEGFP is a basic (constitutively fluorescent) green fluorescent protein published in 2002, derived from Aequorea victoria. It has moderate acid sensitivity.
   3966..4049    +  CDS            large T antigen (fragment): large T antigen from SV40 (simian virus 40)
   4072..4206    +  polyA_signal   SV40 poly(A) signal: SV40 polyadenylation signal
   4235..4400    -  mobile_element Tn7L: mini-Tn7 element (left end of the Tn7 transposon) Tn7
   4563..4579    +  CDS            lacZα (fragment): LacZα fragment of β-galactosidase; lacZ fragment
   4584..5038    +  rep_origin     f1 ori (sequence partly withheld): f1 bacteriophage origin of replication; arrow indicates direction of (+) strand synthesis
   5064..5168    +  promoter       AmpR promoter: bla
   5169..6029    +  CDS            AmpR: β-lactamase; bla; confers resistance to ampicillin, carbenicillin, and related antibiotics
   6200..6788    +  rep_origin     ori: high-copy-number ColE1/pMB1/pBR322/pUC origin of replication
   6974..7025    -  misc_feature   bom (fragment): basis of mobility region from pBR322
   7093..7317    -  mobile_element Tn7R: mini-Tn7 element (right end of the Tn7 transposon) Tn7
   7384..7917    -  CDS            GmR: gentamycin acetyltransferase; aacC1; confers resistance to gentamycin
   8106..8134    -  promoter       Pc promoter: intI1 (promoter lies within the coding sequence); class 1 integron promoter
   8112..129     -  CDS            YPR2_ECOLX (fragment) (across the origin): Protein predicted: Swiss-Prot protein existence level 4. From Escherichia coli.
>Addgene plasmid #193102 | pFastBac1-RiSxph | addgene full sequence | sequence record 384593 | Addgene NGS Result
GGAAGACCTCGGCCGTCGCGGCGCTTGCCGGTGGTGCTGACCCCGGATGAAGTGGTTCGCATCCTCGGTT
TTCTGGAAGGCGAGCATCGTTTGTTCGCCCAGGACTCTAGCTATAGTTCTAGTGGTTGGCTACGTATACT
CCGGAATATTAATAGATCATGGAGATAATTAAAATGATAACCATCTCGCAAATAAATAAGTATTTTACTG
TTTTCGTAACAGTTTTGTAATAAAAAAACCTATAAATATTCCGGATTATTCATACCGTCCCACCATCGGG
CGCGGATCCCGGTCCGAAGCGCGCGGAATTCAAAGGCCTACGTCGACGAGCTCACTAGTCGCGGCCGCAT
GCGAAGATCGTCTTACGCTGCCAGTCAAGAAATGAGAATGACTTTGCGGGTCCTACTATGCCTGTGTTTG
TGGGCCCTCAGTAGTGCCGCCCCGAACACGCGAAATGTGAGGTGGTGTGTCACTTCAGACACTGAAGAAC
AAAAATGCAACGACCTTGTAACTTCGTGCCATGTTGACGAGATTCTCTTAATATGTGTGAAGAAGAGTAG
TACAGAAGACTGCGTCAGGGCCATATCAAATGGCGAAGCGGATGCGATCAGTCTTGACTCGAAAGATGTT
TATAAGGCGTCCCTGGACCCTTTTAATCTTAAACCCATTATGACCGAGGCATACTCGGAGTCAGAACATA
CTCCGTGCATGCGACACCGCCAATCAGTGCTGGGGGGGAAGATCATGAAAATAGGCGCTTTTGTCCCAAA
ATGCGATGAAAAGGGCAATTATGTACCTAAACAGTGTCACGGTTCTACTGGGTATTGTTGGTGCCTCAAC
GAGAACGGGGAGGAAATCGAGGGTACGCGTACGCCTCCAGGAAATCCAGGGTTGACATGTGAAAATAAAG
CTAATAAGCCCCCTTGTCTCAAAGAGCGCCAAAAACTCCTTAGCGCCAAACCATCCCCAGCTGTATTTGT
CCCTGAATGTGACGAGAAGGGTAACTATCGACCACAGCAGAGCCATGTCTATAGCTGGTGTGTTGATGAG
TATGGTGAAGAAGTATTCGGCAGTAGGAGTTTCCCTGGTAAGCCTCCTAAACCCTGCGAGGCTTCAGGCG
AAACCCCCTGTATAAAAGAAAGGAATAAAGTACTTTCGGCGGCAGAGCCTTTGCTGGGTGCCTTTGTACC
TGATTGCGATGAGAAGGGATATTTCTCTCCACTACAGTCACACGGGTCTACCGGATATAGCTGGTGTGTA
ACTAAGAACGGGGATGAGATTAAGGGCACCCGCACGGGGCCCGGACAGTCCCCACCAACATGTGAGGTGC
CCGCGCCAGTGACACTTCATTATGCTGTAGCAGTTGTTAAAAAATCTTCGAGCTTTCACCTAGACCAACT
TAAGGGTAAAAGATCATGTCACAGTGCTGTCGGCGAAGCGGCCGGGTGGGTTGCTCCCCTTAACGTCCTT
TTGAAGAAGAAGCTCCTACTGTGGGAGGAACCGGAGCCGAAGACCATAGAAAAAGTGGCATCAGAGATTT
TTTCTGCCAGTTGTGCCCCCGGCGCGCAAGAGGCGAATTTATGTGAGCAGTGTGCAGGTCAAGAGGACAA
ATGCACCAGAGGGCCGGGTGAGCCGTACTACGGAGACGAAGGTGCCTTTCGATGCTTAAGGGAGGACAAA
GGTGACGTCGCGTTTGTGGAAGACACTGCTCTAACCGGCCAATACAGTGATAACTTCGAATTGTTATGCC
CGGATAATACTCGCAGGCCCTTATCTCAATACAAAATATGCAATTTCGGTCGCATACCGCGACACGCAGT
TGTTACGCGGTCTTCCGGAGACAAAATGAAAGACATAACAGAGTATTTACTACAAGCGCAAAAGAAGGAA
TGCAAACTGTTCTCGTCTACCCACGGAAAGGACCTATTATTTGAGGACACGACGAGCGCACTCATAGCAC
TGCCGTCTGCGATGGATACCTTTTTGTTTTTAGGACCTGATCTGTTTAACGGCATGAAAACACTCAACGG
AGCACGTCCGCCCCAGGTAAACCAGCAGATCAGATGGTGCCCACAGAGCAAAAACGAGAAGAAGAAATGC
GATGATTGGAGCAGCGTTTCCGGGGGGGCAATTAAATGCACGGAACCGTCGTCTGGACTGGAATGCATCA
AGATGATCCTCAAGGGCGAGGCTGAAGCTGTTAACTTAGATATAGAGCATTCATATATCGCACTGAAATG
TGGACTCTTACCATCAGTTGACGAGTATCGGAATAAGGATGATCTTATCCCATGCCAAATCCCGGGCAGT
GAATACAGCGAATTCGGTTCTTACCGGATTGTTGCCCTCGTAAAAAAGACCGATAAGGATCTAACATGGA
ACAATCTGCAAGGGAAGAAGTCGTGCCATACCCGCGCAGGCGATATGATCGGTTGGAATATTCCCGTGTA
CTTAATATCAAAGAAGACAAAAAACTGTGATCTTGGGAGCTACTTCAGCCAATCGTGTGCGCCAGGTTCT
CCTATCGACAGTAACCTGTGTAAACTTTGTATAGGCGACCCCCAAAATCCTCAAGCCAATACAAAGTGCA
GCATTTCTGACAAGGAAGCGTACTACGGACACGAGGGAGCCATACGCTGTCTAGTGGAAAAAGGCGACGT
GGCTTTCGTGCCTCATACAGCAATTTTCGAGAACACAGACGGTAAGAACCCGGCCCTCTGGGCAAAGGAC
CTAAAAAGTACTGATTTCGAGTTATTGTGCCCGGACGGATCACGGGCTCCCGTGAATGACTACAAAAAGT
GCAAGTTGTCCGGGATTGCGAACCAGATTGCAATCACGCGGCCGGAAAGTGTCAAGGACGTAGTACGTAT
TATACAAAATCAGCAGTCCCTGTACGGTCGTACGGGGTCCCAGAAAGATATTTTCCAGATGTTCTCTTCG
TCCTATGGACAGAATCTCTTGTTCTCCGATCGTACTCAGTGCCTTGTCGAATTTGACAGAATGCTAGACA
GGGATATCATGGATGATTATTTTGGCAAACCTTTCCATAAACACCTCCTACGTGATAATGATTGCTTGCC
GAAGTCCGCGTTGGCGTCCGCTTGTAGTTTTCACCATAGCAACTCTCTGGAGGTCCTGTTCCAAGGACCA
ACTGCTGCCGCTGCCGTGTCTAAGGGCGAAGAGCTGTTCACTGGAGTGGTCCCTATCCTGGTCGAGCTGG
ACGGTGACGTGAACGGCCACAAGTTCTCAGTCTCCGGTGAAGGCGAGGGAGACGCTACCTACGGAAAGCT
GACTCTGAAGTTCATCTGCACCACTGGCAAGCTGCCAGTCCCTTGGCCCACCCTGGTGACCACTCTGACT
TACGGTGTGCAGTGCTTCAGCCGCTACCCTGACCACATGAAGCAGCACGACTTCTTCAAGTCTGCCATGC
CCGAAGGCTACGTCCAGGAGCGCACCATCTTCTTCAAGGACGACGGAAACTACAAGACCCGTGCTGAAGT
CAAGTTCGAGGGCGACACTCTGGTGAACAGGATCGAACTGAAGGGAATCGACTTCAAGGAGGACGGAAAC
ATCCTGGGTCACAAGCTGGAATACAACTACAACTCACACAACGTCTACATCATGGCCGACAAGCAGAAGA
ACGGTATCAAGGTGAACTTCAAGATCAGACACAACATCGAGGACGGCTCCGTCCAGCTGGCTGACCACTA
CCAGCAGAACACTCCTATCGGTGACGGACCTGTGCTGCTGCCCGACAACCACTACCTGTCCACTCAGAGC
AAGCTGTCTAAGGACCCAAACGAAAAGCGCGACCACATGGTCCTGCTGGAGTTCGTGACCGCTGCCGGCA
TCACTCTGGGAATGGACGAACTCTACAAATCTGGCGGCGGACATCATCACCACCACCATCATCACCACCA
CTAACTCGAGGCATGCGGTACCAAGCTTGTCGAGAAGTACTAGAGGATCATAATCAGCCATACCACATTT
GTAGAGGTTTTACTTGCTTTAAAAAACCTCCCACACCTCCCCCTGAACCTGAAACATAAAATGAATGCAA
TTGTTGTTGTTAACTTGTTTATTGCAGCTTATAATGGTTACAAATAAAGCAATAGCATCACAAATTTCAC
AAATAAAGCATTTTTTTCACTGCATTCTAGTTGTGGTTTGTCCAAACTCATCAATGTATCTTATCATGTC
TGGATCTGATCACTGCTTGAGCCTAGGAGATCCGAACCAGATAAGTGAAATCTAGTTCCAAACTATTTTG
TCATTTTTAATTTTCGTATTAGCTTACGACGCTACACCCAGTTCCCATCTATTTTGTCACTCTTCCCTAA
ATAATCCTTAAAAACTCCATTTCCACCCCTCCCAGTTCCCAACTATTTTGTCCGCCCACAGCGGGGCATT
TTTCTTCCTGTTATGTTTTTAATCAAACATCCTGCCAACTCCATGTGACAAACCGTCATCTTCGGCTACT
TTTTCTCTGTCACAGAATGAAAATTTTTCTGTCATCTCTTCGTTATTAATGTTTGTAATTGACTGAATAT
CAACGCTTATTTGCAGCCTGAATGGCGAATGGG
[124 nt withheld, positions 4584-4707]
C
[91 nt withheld, positions 4709-4799]
A
[49 nt withheld, positions 4801-4849]
CCTTTGACGTTGGAGTCCACGTTCTT
[37 nt withheld, positions 4876-4912]
ACCCTATCTCGGTCTATTCTTTTGATTTATAAGGGATTTTGCCGATTTCGGCCTATTGGTTAAAAAATGA
GCTGATTTAACAAAAATTTAACGCGAATTTTAACAAAATATTAACGCTTACAATTTAGGTGGCACTTTTC
GGGGAAATGTGCGCGGAACCCCTATTTGTTTATTTTTCTAAATACATTCAAATATGTATCCGCTCATGAG
ACAATAACCCTGATAAATGCTTCAATAATATTGAAAAAGGAAGAGTATGAGTATTCAACATTTCCGTGTC
GCCCTTATTCCCTTTTTTGCGGCATTTTGCCTTCCTGTTTTTGCTCACCCAGAAACGCTGGTGAAAGTAA
AAGATGCTGAAGATCAGTTGGGTGCACGAGTGGGTTACATCGAACTGGATCTCAACAGCGGTAAGATCCT
TGAGAGTTTTCGCCCCGAAGAACGTTTTCCAATGATGAGCACTTTTAAAGTTCTGCTATGTGGCGCGGTA
TTATCCCGTATTGACGCCGGGCAAGAGCAACTCGGTCGCCGCATACACTATTCTCAGAATGACTTGGTTG
AGTACTCACCAGTCACAGAAAAGCATCTTACGGATGGCATGACAGTAAGAGAATTATGCAGTGCTGCCAT
AACCATGAGTGATAACACTGCGGCCAACTTACTTCTGACAACGATCGGAGGACCGAAGGAGCTAACCGCT
TTTTTGCACAACATGGGGGATCATGTAACTCGCCTTGATCGTTGGGAACCGGAGCTGAATGAAGCCATAC
CAAACGACGAGCGTGACACCACGATGCCTGTAGCAATGGCAACAACGTTGCGCAAACTATTAACTGGCGA
ACTACTTACTCTAGCTTCCCGGCAACAATTAATAGACTGGATGGAGGCGGATAAAGTTGCAGGACCACTT
CTGCGCTCGGCCCTTCCGGCTGGCTGGTTTATTGCTGATAAATCTGGAGCCGGTGAGCGTGGGTCTCGCG
GTATCATTGCAGCACTGGGGCCAGATGGTAAGCCCTCCCGTATCGTAGTTATCTACACGACGGGGAGTCA
GGCAACTATGGATGAACGAAATAGACAGATCGCTGAGATAGGTGCCTCACTGATTAAGCATTGGTAACTG
TCAGACCAAGTTTACTCATATATACTTTAGATTGATTTAAAACTTCATTTTTAATTTAAAAGGATCTAGG
TGAAGATCCTTTTTGATAATCTCATGACCAAAATCCCTTAACGTGAGTTTTCGTTCCACTGAGCGTCAGA
CCCCGTAGAAAAGATCAAAGGATCTTCTTGAGATCCTTTTTTTCTGCGCGTAATCTGCTGCTTGCAAACA
AAAAAACCACCGCTACCAGCGGTGGTTTGTTTGCCGGATCAAGAGCTACCAACTCTTTTTCCGAAGGTAA
CTGGCTTCAGCAGAGCGCAGATACCAAATACTGTTCTTCTAGTGTAGCCGTAGTTAGGCCACCACTTCAA
GAACTCTGTAGCACCGCCTACATACCTCGCTCTGCTAATCCTGTTACCAGTGGCTGCTGCCAGTGGCGAT
AAGTCGTGTCTTACCGGGTTGGACTCAAGACGATAGTTACCGGATAAGGCGCAGCGGTCGGGCTGAACGG
GGGGTTCGTGCACACAGCCCAGCTTGGAGCGAACGACCTACACCGAACTGAGATACCTACAGCGTGAGCT
ATGAGAAAGCGCCACGCTTCCCGAAGGGAGAAAGGCGGACAGGTATCCGGTAAGCGGCAGGGTCGGAACA
GGAGAGCGCACGAGGGAGCTTCCAGGGGGAAACGCCTGGTATCTTTATAGTCCTGTCGGGTTTCGCCACC
TCTGACTTGAGCGTCGATTTTTGTGATGCTCGTCAGGGGGGCGGAGCCTATGGAAAAACGCCAGCAACGC
GGCCTTTTTACGGTTCCTGGCCTTTTGCTGGCCTTTTGCTCACATGTTCTTTCCTGCGTTATCCCCTGAT
TCTGTGGATAACCGTATTACCGCCTTTGAGTGAGCTGATACCGCTCGCCGCAGCCGAACGACCGAGCGCA
GCGAGTCAGTGAGCGAGGAAGCGGAAGAGCGCCTGATGCGGTATTTTCTCCTTACGCATCTGTGCGGTAT
TTCACACCGCATAGACCAGCCGCGTAACCTGGCAAAATCGGTTACGGTTGAGTAATAAATGGATGCCCTG
CGTAAGCGGGTGTGGGCGGACAATAAAGTCTTAAACTGAACAAAATAGATCTAAACTATGACAATAAAGT
CTTAAACTAGACAGAATAGTTGTAAACTGAAATCAGTCCAGTTATGCTGTGAAAAAGCATACTGGACTTT
TGTTATGGCTAAAGCAAACTCTTCATTTTCTGAAGTGCAAATTGCCCGTCGTATTAAAGAGGGGCGTGGC
CAAGGGCATGGTAAAGACTATATTCGCGGCGTTGTGACAATTTACCGAACAACTCCGCGGCCGGGAAGCC
GATCTCGGCTTGAACGAATTGTTAGGTGGCGGTACTTGGGTCGATATCAAAGTGCATCACTTCTTCCCGT
ATGCCCAACTTTGTATAGAGAGCCACTGCGGGATCGTCACCGTAATCTGCTTGCACGTAGATCACATAAG
CACCAAGCGCGTTGGCCTCATGCTTGAGGAGATTGATGAGCGCGGTGGCAATGCCCTGCCTCCGGTGCTC
GCCGGAGACTGCGAGATCATAGATATAGATCTCACTACGCGGCTGCTCAAACTTGGGCAGAACGTAAGCC
GCGAGAGCGCCAACAACCGCTTCTTGGTCGAAGGCAGCAAGCGCGATGAATGTCTTACTACGGAGCAAGT
TCCCGAGGTAATCGGAGTCCGGCTGATGTTGGGAGTAGGTGGCTACGTCTCCGAACTCACGACCGAAAAG
ATCAAGAGCAGCCCGCATGGATTTGACTTGGTCAGGGCCGAGCCTACATGTGCGAATGATGCCCATACTT
GAGCCACCTAACTTTGTTTTAGGGCGACTGCCCTGCTGCGTAACATCGTTGCTGCTGCGTAACATCGTTG
CTGCTCCATAACATCAAACATCGACCCACGGCGTAACGCGCTTGCTGCTTGGATGCCCGAGGCATAGACT
GTACAAAAAAACAGTCATAACAAGCCATGAAAACCGCCACTGCGCCGTTACCACCGCTGCGTTCGGTCAA
GGTTCTGGACCAGTTGCGTGAGCGCATACGCTACTTGCATTACAGTTTACGAACCGAACAGGCTTATGTC
AACTGGGTTCGTGCCTTCATCCGTTTCCACGGTGTGCGTCACCCGGCAACCTTGGGCAGCAGCGAAGTCG
AGGCATTTCTGTCCTGGCTGGCGAACGAGCGCAAGGTTTCGGTCTCCACGCATCGTCAGGCATTGGCGGC
CTTGCTGTTCTTCTACGGCAAGGTGCTGTGCACGGATCTGCCCTGGCTTCAGGAGATC
